>Addgene plasmid #170204 | R619-X67-527: His6-SARS-CoV-2 N | addgene full sequence | sequence record 334259 | Addgene NGS Result
GGCTTAATACCCAACTTTCTTGTACAAAGTGGTGATATCGCTAGCTAGATAGCTAGAAGCTTGCGGCCGC
ACAGCTGTATACACGTGCAAGCCAGCCAGAACTCGCTCCTGAAGACCCAGAGGATCTCGAGCACCACCAC
CACCACCACTAATGTTAATTAAGTTGGGCGTTCCTAGGCTGATAAAACAGAATTTGCCTGGCGGCAGTAG
CGCGGTGGTCCCACCTGACCCCATGCCGAACTCAGAAGTGAAACGCCGTAGCGCCGATGGTAGTGTGGGG
TCTCCCCATGCGAGAGTAGGGAACTGCCAGGCATCAAATAAAACGAAAGGCTCAGTCGAAAGACTGGGCC
TTTCGTTTTATCTGTTGTTTGTCGGTGAACGCTCTCCTGAGTAGGACAAATCCGCCGGGAGCGGATTTGA
ACGTTGCGAAGCAACGGCCCGGAGGGTGGCGGGCAGGACGCCCGCCATAAACTGCCAGGCATCAAATTAA
GCAGAAGGCCATCCTGACGGATGGCCTTTTTGCGTTTCTACAAACTCTTTTGTTTATTTTTCTAAATACA
TTCAAATATGTATCCGCTGAGCAATAACTAGCATAACCCCTTGGGGCCTCTAAACGGGTCTTGAGGGGTT
TTTTGCTGAAAGGAGGAACTATATCCGGATTGGCGAATGGG
[124 nt withheld, positions 672-795]
C
[91 nt withheld, positions 797-887]
A
[49 nt withheld, positions 889-937]
CCTTTGACGTTGGAGTCCACGTTCTTT
[37 nt withheld, positions 965-1001]
ACCCTATCTCGGTCTATTCTTTTGATTTATAAGGGATTTTGCCGATTTCGGCCTATTGGTTAAAAAATGA
GCTGATTTAACAAAAATTTAACGCGAATTTTAACAAAATATTAACGTTTACAATTTCTGGCGGCACGATG
GCATGAGATTATCAAAAAGGATCTTCACCTAGATCCTTTTAAATTAAAAATGAAGTTTTAAATCAATCTA
AAGTATATATGAGTAAACTTGGTCTGACAGTTACCAATGCTTAATCAGTGAGGCACCTATCTCAGCGATC
TGTCTATTTCGTTCATCCATAGTTGCCTGACTCCCCGTCGTGTAGATAACTACGATACGGGAGGGCTTAC
CATCTGGCCCCAGTGCTGCAATGATACCGCGAGACCCACGCTCACCGGCTCCAGATTTATCAGCAATAAA
CCAGCCAGCCGGAAGGGCCGAGCGCAGAAGTGGTCCTGCAACTTTATCCGCCTCCATCCAGTCTATTAAT
TGTTGCCGGGAAGCTAGAGTAAGTAGTTCGCCAGTTAATAGTTTGCGCAACGTTGTTGCCATTGCTACAG
GCATCGTGGTGTCACGCTCGTCGTTTGGTATGGCTTCATTCAGCTCCGGTTCCCAACGATCAAGGCGAGT
TACATGATCCCCCATGTTGTGCAAAAAAGCGGTTAGCTCCTTCGGTCCTCCGATCGTTGTCAGAAGTAAG
TTGGCCGCAGTGTTATCACTCATGGTTATGGCAGCACTGCATAATTCTCTTACTGTCATGCCATCCGTAA
GATGCTTTTCTGTGACTGGTGAGTACTCAACCAAGTCATTCTGAGAATAGTGTATGCGGCGACCGAGTTG
CTCTTGCCCGGCGTCAATACGGGATAATACCGCGCCACATAGCAGAACTTTAAAAGTGCTCATCATTGGA
AAACGTTCTTCGGGGCGAAAACTCTCAAGGATCTTACCGCTGTTGAGATCCAGTTCGATGTAACCCACTC
GTGCACCCAACTGATCTTCAGCATCTTTTACTTTCACCAGCGTTTCTGGGTGAGCAAAAACAGGAAGGCA
AAATGCCGCAAAAAAGGGAATAAGGGCGACACGGAAATGTTGAATACTCATACTCTTCCTTTTTCAATCA
TGATTGAAGCATTTATCAGGGTTATTGTCTCATGAGCGGATACATATTTGAATGTATTTAGAAAAATAAA
CAAATAGGTCATGACCAAAATCCCTTAACGTGAGTTTTCGTTCCACTGAGCGTCAGACCCCGTAGAAAAG
ATCAAAGGATCTTCTTGAGATCCTTTTTTTCTGCGCGTAATCTGCTGCTTGCAAACAAAAAAACCACCGC
TACCAGCGGTGGTTTGTTTGCCGGATCAAGAGCTACCAACTCTTTTTCCGAAGGTAACTGGCTTCAGCAG
AGCGCAGATACCAAATACTGTCCTTCTAGTGTAGCCGTAGTTAGGCCACCACTTCAAGAACTCTGTAGCA
CCGCCTACATACCTCGCTCTGCTAATCCTGTTACCAGTGGCTGCTGCCAGTGGCGATAAGTCGTGTCTTA
CCGGGTTGGACTCAAGACGATAGTTACCGGATAAGGCGCAGCGGTCGGGCTGAACGGGGGGTTCGTGCAC
ACAGCCCAGCTTGGAGCGAACGACCTACACCGAACTGAGATACCTACAGCGTGAGCTATGAGAAAGCGCC
ACGCTTCCCGAAGGGAGAAAGGCGGACAGGTATCCGGTAAGCGGCAGGGTCGGAACAGGAGAGCGCACGA
GGGAGCTTCCAGGGGGAAACGCCTGGTATCTTTATAGTCCTGTCGGGTTTCGCCACCTCTGACTTGAGCG
TCGATTTTTGTGATGCTCGTCAGGGGGGCGGAGCCTATGGAAAAACGCCAGCAACGCGGCCTTTTTACGG
TTCCTGGCCTTTTGCTGGCCTTTTGCTCACATGTTCTTTCCTGCGTTATCCCCTGATTCTGTGGATAACC
GTATTACCGCCTTTGAGTGAGCTGATACCGCTCGCCGCAGCCGAACGACCGAGCGCAGCGAGTCAGTGAG
CGAGGAAGCGGAAGAGCGCCTGATGCGGTATTTTCTCCTTACGCATCTGTGCGGTATTTCACACCGCAAT
GGTGCACTCTCAGTACAATCTGCTCTGATGCCGCATAGTTAAGCCAGTATACACTCCGCTATCGCTACGT
GACTGGGTCATGGCTGCGCCCCGACACCCGCCAACACCCGCTGACGCGCCCTGACGGGCTTGTCTGCTCC
CGGCATCCGCTTACAGACAAGCTGTGACCGTCTCCGGGAGCTGCATGTGTCAGAGGTTTTCACCGTCATC
ACCGAAACGCGCGAGGCAGCTGCGGTAAAGCTCATCAGCGTGGTCGTGAAGCGATTCACAGATGTCTGCC
TGTTCATCCGCGTCCAGCTCGTTGAGTTTCTCCAGAAGCGTTAATGTCTGGCTTCTGATAAAGCGGGCCA
TGTTAAGGGCGGTTTTTTCCTGTTTGGTCACTGATGCCTCCGTGTAAGGGGGATTTCTGTTCATGGGGGT
AATGATACCGATGAAACGAGAGAGGATGCTCACGATACGGGTTACTGATGATGAACATGCCCGGTTACTG
GAACGTTGTGAGGGTAAACAACTGGCGGTATGGATGCGGCGGGACCAGAGAAAAATCACTCAGGGTCAAT
GCCAGCGCTTCGTTAATACAGATGTAGGTGTTCCACAGGGTAGCCAGCAGCATCCTGCGATGCAGATCCG
GAACATAATGGTGCAGGGCGCTGACTTCCGCGTTTCCAGACTTTACGAAACACGGAAACCGAAGACCATT
CATGTTGTTGCTCAGGTCGCAGACGTTTTGCAGCAGCAGTCGCTTCACGTTCGCTCGCGTATCGGTGATT
CATTCTGCTAACCAGTAAGGCAACCCCGCCAGCCTAGCCGGGTCCTCAACGACAGGAGCACGATCATGCT
AGTCATGCCCCGCGCCCACCGGAAGGAGCTGACTGGGTTGAAGGCTCTCAAGGGCATCGGTCGAGATCCC
GGTGCCTAATGAGTGAGCTAACTTACATTAATTGCGTTGCGCTCACTGCCCGCTTTCCAGTCGGGAAACC
TGTCGTGCCAGCTGCATTAATGAATCGGCCAACGCGCGGGGAGAGGCGGTTTGCGTATTGGGCGCCAGGG
TGGTTTTTCTTTTCACCAGTGAGACGGGCAACAGCTGATTGCCCTTCACCGCCTGGCCCTGAGAGAGTTG
CAGCAAGCGGTCCACGCTGGTTTGCCCCAGCAGGCGAAAATCCTGTTTGATGGTGGTTAACGGCGGGATA
TAACATGAGCTGTCTTCGGTATCGTCGTATCCCACTACCGAGATGTCCGCACCAACGCGCAGCCCGGACT
CGGTAATGGCGCGCATTGCGCCCAGCGCCATCTGATCGTTGGCAACCAGCATCGCAGTGGGAACGATGCC
CTCATTCAGCATTTGCATGGTTTGTTGAAAACCGGACATGGCACTCCAGTCGCCTTCCCGTTCCGCTATC
GGCTGAATTTGATTGCGAGTGAGATATTTATGCCAGCCAGCCAGACGCAGACGCGCCGAGACAGAACTTA
ATGGGCCCGCTAACAGCGCGATTTGCTGGTGACCCAATGCGACCAGATGCTCCACGCCCAGTCGCGTACC
GTCTTCATGGGAGAAAATAATACTGTTGATGGGTGTCTGGTCAGAGACATCAAGAAATAACGCCGGAACA
TTAGTGCAGGCAGCTTCCACAGCAATGGCATCCTGGTCATCCAGCGGATAGTTAATGATCAGCCCACTGA
CGCGTTGCGCGAGAAGATTGTGCACCGCCGCTTTACAGGCTTCGACGCCGCTTCGTTCTACCATCGACAC
CACCACGCTGGCACCCAGTTGATCGGCGCGAGATTTAATCGCCGCGACAATTTGCGACGGCGCGTGCAGG
GCCAGACTGGAGGTGGCAACGCCAATCAGCAACGACTGTTTGCCCGCCAGTTGTTGTGCCACGCGGTTGG
GAATGTAATTCAGCTCCGCCATCGCCGCTTCCACTTTTTCCCGCGTTTTCGCAGAAACGTGGCTGGCCTG
GTTCACCACGCGGGAAACGGTCTGATAAGAGACACCGGCATACTCTGCGACATCGTATAACGTTACTGGT
TTCACATTCACCACCCTGAATTGACTCTCTTCCGGGCGCTATCATGCCATACCGCGAAAGGTTTTGCGCC
ATTCGATGGTGTCCGGGATCTCGACGCTCTCCCTTATGCGACTCCTGCATTAGGAAGCAGCCCAGTAGTA
GGTTGAGGCCGTTGAGCACCGCCGCCGCAAGGAATGGTGCATGCAAGGAGATGGCGCCCAACAGTCCCCC
GGCCACGGGGCCTGCCACCATACCCACGCCGAAACAAGCGCTCATGAGCCCGAAGTGGCGAGCCCGATCT
TCCCCATCGGTGATGTCGGCGATATAGGCGCCAGCAACCGCACCTGTGGCGCCGGTGATGCCGGCCACGA
TGCGTCCGGCGTAGAGGATCGAGATCGATCTCGATCCCGCGAAATTAATACGACTCACTATAGGGGAATT
GTGAGCGGATAACAATTCCCCTCTAGAAATAATTTTGTTTAACTTTAAGAAGGAGATATACATATGAGAT
CTGGATCCCACCATCACCATCACCATAGATCTGATATCACAAGTTTGTACAAAAAAGTTGGCATGTCCGA
CAACGGTCCCCAGAACCAGCGTAACGCTCCAAGGATCACCTTCGGTGGACCTAGCGACTCCACCGGCAGC
AACCAGAACGGAGAACGCTCCGGAGCCAGAAGCAAGCAGCGTAGGCCACAGGGCCTGCCTAACAACACCG
CCAGCTGGTTCACCGCTCTGACCCAGCACGGAAAGGAAGACCTGAAGTTCCCAAGGGGACAGGGCGTGCC
AATCAACACCAACAGCTCTCCAGACGACCAGATCGGATACTACAGGCGTGCCACCAGGCGCATCAGAGGA
GGCGACGGAAAGATGAAGGACCTGTCTCCTAGGTGGTACTTCTACTACCTGGGCACCGGACCAGAGGCTG
GTCTGCCATACGGCGCCAACAAGGACGGCATCATCTGGGTGGCTACCGAGGGAGCTCTGAACACCCCAAA
GGACCACATCGGAACCCGTAACCCTGCCAACAACGCTGCCATCGTGCTGCAGCTGCCACAGGGAACCACC
CTGCCCAAGGGATTCTACGCTGAGGGCTCCAGGGGTGGAAGCCAGGCTAGCTCTCGTTCTTCCAGCCGTT
CTAGGAACAGCTCCCGCAACTCTACCCCAGGAAGCTCCAGAGGCACCAGCCCAGCTCGTATGGCCGGCAA
CGGAGGTGACGCCGCTCTGGCTCTGCTGCTGCTGGACCGTCTGAACCAGCTGGAAAGCAAGATGTCCGGA
AAGGGTCAGCAGCAGCAGGGCCAGACCGTGACCAAGAAGTCTGCCGCTGAGGCCTCTAAGAAGCCCAGGC
AGAAGAGGACCGCTACCAAGGCCTACAACGTGACCCAGGCCTTCGGAAGACGTGGACCTGAACAGACCCA
GGGAAACTTCGGCGACCAGGAGCTGATCCGCCAGGGAACCGACTACAAGCACTGGCCACAGATCGCTCAG
TTCGCCCCTTCTGCTAGCGCCTTCTTCGGAATGTCCAGGATCGGAATGGAGGTGACCCCTTCCGGCACCT
GGCTGACCTACACCGGAGCTATCAAGCTGGACGACAAGGACCCCAACTTCAAGGACCAGGTGATCCTGCT
GAACAAGCACATCGACGCCTACAAGACCTTCCCACCTACCGAGCCAAAGAAGGACAAGAAGAAGAAGGCC
GACGAAACCCAGGCCCTGCCACAGAGGCAGAAGAAGCAGCAGACCGTGACCCTGCTGCCAGCTGCTGACC
TGGACGACTTCTCCAAGCAGCTGCAGCAGTCTATGAGCTCTGCTGACTCCACCCA
Features (pLannotate 1.2.2; 25 found; start..end, strand, type, name):
      9..33      -  protein_bind   attB2: mutant version of attB; recombination site for the Gateway® BP reaction BP Clonase™
    132..149     +  CDS            9xHis (fragment): 9xHis affinity tag
    196..311     +  ncRNA          5S rRNA: Accession: RF00001 - 5S ribosomal RNA
    315..401     +  terminator     rrnB T1 terminator: Escherichia coli rrnB; transcription terminator T1 from the E. coli rrnB gene
    493..520     +  terminator     rrnB T2 terminator: transcription terminator T2 from the E. coli rrnB gene
    539..578     +  promoter       AmpR promoter (fragment): bla
    588..635     +  terminator     T7 terminator: transcription terminator for bacteriophage T7 RNA polymerase
    672..1127    +  rep_origin     f1 ori (sequence partly withheld): f1 bacteriophage origin of replication; arrow indicates direction of (+) strand synthesis
   1242..2102    -  CDS            AmpR: β-lactamase; bla; confers resistance to ampicillin, carbenicillin, and related antibiotics
   2103..2195    -  promoter       AmpR promoter: bla
   2276..2864    +  rep_origin     ori: high-copy-number ColE1/pMB1/pBR322/pUC origin of replication
   3050..3189    -  misc_feature   bom: basis of mobility region from pBR322
   3291..3482    -  CDS            rop: Rop protein, which maintains plasmids at low copy number; rop
   3499..3879    +  CDS            YPB1_ECOLX: Protein predicted: Swiss-Prot protein existence level 4. From Escherichia coli.
   3941..4005    -  CDS            TcR (fragment): tetracycline efflux protein; tet; confers resistance to tetracycline
   4020..4041    -  protein_bind   CAP binding site: CAP binding activates transcription in the presence of cAMP. E. coli catabolite activator protein
   4054..5136    -  CDS            lacI: lac repressor; lacI; The lac repressor binds to the lac operator to inhibit transcription in E. coli. This inhibition can be relieved by adding lactose or isopropyl-β-D-thiogalactopyranoside (IPTG).
   5137..5214    -  promoter       lacI promoter: lacI
   5222..5501    -  CDS            TcR (fragment): tetracycline efflux protein; tet; confers resistance to tetracycline
   5527..5545    +  promoter       T7 promoter: promoter for bacteriophage T7 RNA polymerase
   5546..5570    +  protein_bind   lac operator: The lac repressor binds to the lac operator to inhibit transcription in E. coli. This inhibition can be relieved by adding lactose or isopropyl-β-D-thiogalactopyranoside (IPTG). lac repressor encoded by lacI
   5585..5607    +  RBS            RBS: efficient ribosome binding site from bacteriophage T7 gene 10 (Olins and Rangwala, 1989)
   5630..5647    +  CDS            6xHis: 6xHis affinity tag
   5661..5678    +  protein_bind   attB1 (fragment): mutant version of attB; core recombination site for the Gateway® BP reaction BP Clonase™
   5684..4       +  CDS            N (across the origin): NCAP_SARS2 - Experimental evidence at protein level: Swiss-Prot protein existence level 1. Packages the positive strand viral genome RNA into a helical ribonucleocapsid (RNP) and plays a fundamental role during virion assembly through its interactions with the viral genome and membrane protein M. Plays an important role in enhancing the efficiency of subgenomic viral RNA transcription as well as viral replication (By similarity). May modulate transforming growth factor-beta signaling by binding host smad3 (By similarity). From Severe acute respiratory syndrome coronavirus 2 (2019-nCoV) (SARS-C
