[The description below was written by a language model from this plasmid's Addgene catalogue record and pLannotate feature annotations shown in this document.]
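Description:
R619-X67-527: His6-SARS-CoV-2 N is a 6,936 bp bacterial expression plasmid built on the Gateway destination vector pDest-527 for producing the SARS-CoV-2 nucleocapsid (N) protein in E. coli. It is propagated through a ColE1/pMB1-type origin. The neighbouring rop gene and bom region of pBR322 descent are consistent with the low copy number stated in the record. Selection is by ampicillin through the β-lactamase gene. An f1 origin is also present, as are short remnants of the tetracycline resistance gene that appear to be non-functional backbone leftovers.

The expression cassette follows the familiar T7/lac design. A T7 promoter is followed directly by a lac operator, then the strong ribosome binding site from phage T7 gene 10, an N-terminal 6xHis tag, an attB1 site, the N coding sequence, and attB2. The attB sites are the scars of Gateway recombination that placed the insert in the destination vector, and attB1 falls between the His tag and the N open reading frame. The depositor notes that the N sequence was codon-optimized for E. coli. The plasmid carries lacI with its own promoter, so the lac repressor keeps transcription off until IPTG is added, in a host that supplies T7 RNA polymerase. Downstream of the insert lie rrnB T1 and T2 terminators and a T7 terminator. A short His-tag fragment is also annotated after attB2, but it lies outside the annotated N coding sequence and appears to be backbone sequence. The construct is intended for recombinant production of His-tagged nucleocapsid protein, and the tag allows purification by metal-affinity chromatography.
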