Addgene plasmid #170204: R619-X67-527: His6-SARS-CoV-2 N
Purpose: E. coli expression of SARS-CoV-2 nucleocapsid protein
Depositing lab: Dominic Esposito. Depositing organization: Frederick National Laboratory.
Backbone
  Vector backbone: pDest-527
  Vector type: Bacterial Expression
Growth in bacteria
  Bacterial resistance: Ampicillin, 100 μg/mL
  Growth temperature: 37°C
  Growth strain: DH5alpha
  Copy number: Low Copy
Gene/Insert
  Gene/Insert name: SARS-CoV-2 N
  Species: SARS-CoV-2
  Entrez Gene: N (a.k.a. GU280_gp10)
  Promoter: T7
  Cloning method: Gateway Cloning
Terms and licenses: Academic/Nonprofit Terms; Industry Terms: Not Available to Industry
Depositor comments: DNA sequence optimized for E. coli expression
How to cite: R619-X67-527: His6-SARS-CoV-2 N was a gift from Dominic Esposito (Addgene plasmid # 170204 ; http://n2t.net/addgene:170204 ; RRID:Addgene_170204)
